>Addgene plasmid #225157 | pHBJT006 | addgene full sequence | sequence record 444673 | Addgene NGS Result
AAAAAAAACACACAAAGGTCTAGCGGAATTTACAGAGGGTCTAGCAGAATTTACAAGTTTTCCAGCAAAG
GTCTAGCAGAATTTACAGATACCCACAACTCAAAGGAAAAGGACTAGTAATTATCATTGACTAGCCCATC
TCAATTGGTATAGTGATTAAAATCACCTAGACCAATTGAGATGTATGTCTGAATTAGTTGTTTTCAAAGC
AAATGAACTAGCGATTAGTCGCTATGACTTAACGGAGCATGAAACCAAGCTAATTTTATGCTGTGTGGCA
CTACTCAACCCCACGATTGAAAACCCTACAAGGAAAGAACGGACGGTATCGTTCACTTATAACCAATACG
CTCAGATGATGAACATCAGTAGGGAAAATGCTTATGGTGTATTAGCTAAAGCAACCAGAGAGCTGATGAC
GAGAACTGTGGAAATCAGGAATCCTTTGGTTAAAGGCTTTGAGATTTTCCAGTGGACAAACTATGCCAAG
TTCTCAAGCGAAAAATTAGAATTAGTTTTTAGTGAAGAGATATTGCCTTATCTTTTCCAGTTAAAAAAAT
TCATAAAATATAATCTGGAACATGTTAAGTCTTTTGAAAACAAATACTCTATGAGGATTTATGAGTGGTT
ATTAAAAGAACTAACACAAAAGAAAACTCACAAGGCAAATATAGAGATTAGCCTTGATGAATTTAAGTTC
ATGTTAATGCTTGAAAATAACTACCATGAGTTTAAAAGGCTTAACCAATGGGTTTTGAAACCAATAAGTA
AAGATTTAAACACTTACAGCAATATGAAATTGGTGGTTGATAAGCGAGGCCGCCCGACTGATACGTTGAT
TTTCCAAGTTGAACTAGATAGACAAATGGATCTCGTAACCGAACTTGAGAACAACCAGATAAAAATGAAT
GGTGACAAAATACCAACAACCATTACATCAGATTCCTACCTACATAACGGACTAAGAAAAACACTACACG
ATGCTTTAACTGCAAAAATTCAGCTCACCAGTTTTGAGGCAAAATTTTTGAGTGACATGCAAAGTAAGTA
TGATCTCAATGGTTCGTTCTCATGGCTCACGCAAAAACAACGAACCACACTAGAGAACATACTGGCTAAA
TACGGAAGGATCTGAGGTTCTTATGGCTCTTGTATCTATCAGTGAAGCATCAAGACTAACAAACAAAAGT
AGAACAACTGTTCACCGTTACATATCAAAGGGAAAACTGTCCATATGCACAGATGAAAACGGTGTAAAAA
AGATAGATACATCAGAGCTTTTACGAGTTTTTGGTGCATTCAAAGCTGTTCACCATGAACAGATCGACAA
TGTAACAGATGAACAGCATGTAACACCTAATAGAACAGGTGAAACCAGTAAAACAAAGCAACTAGAACAT
GAAATTGAACACCTGAGACAACTTGTTACAGCTCAACAGTCACACATAGACAGCCTGAAACAGGCGATGC
TGCTTATCGAATCAAAGCTGCCGACAACACGGGAGCCAGTGACGCCTCCCGTGGGGAAAAAATCATGGCA
ATTCTGGAAGAAATAGCGCTTTCAGCCGGCAAACCGGCTGAAGCCGGATCTGCGATTCTGATAACAAACT
AGCAACACCAGAACAGCCCGTTTGCGGGCAGCAAAACCCGTACTTTTGGACGTTCCGGCGGTTTTTTGTG
GCGAGTGGTGTTCGGGCGGTGCGCGCAAGATCCATTATGTTAAACGGGCGAGTTTACATCTCAAAACCGC
CCGCTTAACACCATCAGAAATCCTCAGCGCGATTTTAAGCACCAACCCCCCCCCGTAACACCCAAATCCA
TACTGAAAGTGGCTTTGTTGAATAAATCAGATTTCGGGTAAGTCTCCTAGGCACCAATAACTGCCTTAAA
AAAATTACGCCCCGCCCTGCCACTCATCGCAGTACTGTTGTAATTCATTAAGCATTCTGCCGACATGGAA
GCCATCACAAACGGCATGATGAACCTGAATCGCCAGCGGCATCAGCACCTTGTCGCCTTGCGTATAATAT
TTGCCCATGGTGAAAACGGGGGCGAAGAAGTTGTCCATATTGGCCACGTTTAAATCAAAACTGGTGAAAC
TCACCCAGGGATTGGCTGAGACGAAAAACATATTCTCAATAAACCCTTTAGGGAAATAGGCCAGGTTTTC
ACCGTAACACGCCACATCTTGCGAATATATGTGTAGAAACTGCCGGAAATCGTCGTGGTATTCACTCCAG
AGCGATGAAAACGTTTCAGTTTGCTCATGGAAAACGGTGTAACAAGGGTGAACACTATCCCATATCACCA
GCTCACCGTCTTTCATTGCCATACGAAATTCCGGATGAGCATTCATCAGGCGGGCAAGAATGTGAATAAA
GGCCGGATAAAACTTGTGCTTATTTTTCTTTACGGTCTTTAAAAAGGCCGTAATATCCAGCTGAACGGTC
TGGTTATAGGTACATTGAGCAACTGACTGAAATGCCTCAAAATGTTCTTTACGATGCCATTGGGATATAT
CAACGGTGGTATATCCAGTGATTTTTTTCTCCATTTTAGCTTCCTTAGCTCCTGAAAATCTCGATAACTC
AAAAAATACGCCCGGTAGTGATCTTATTTCATTATGGTGAAAGTTGGAACCTCTTACGTGCCGATCAACG
TCTCATTTTCGCCAAAAGTTGGCCCAGGGCTTCCCGGTATCAACAGGGACACCAGGATTTATTTATTCTG
CGAAGTGATCTTCCGTCACAGGTATTTATTCGGCGCAAAGTGCGTCGGGTGATGCTGCCAACTTACTGAT
TTAGTGTATGATGGTGTTTTTGAGGTGCTCCAGTGGCTTCTGTTTCTATCAGCTGTCCCTCCTGTTCAGC
TACTGACGGGGTGGTGCGTAACGGCAAAAGCACCGCCGGACATCAGCGCCATTCGCCATTCAGGCTGCGC
AACTGTTGGGAAGGGCGATCGGTGCGGGCCTCTTCGCTATTACGCCAGCTGGCGAAAGGGGGATGTGCTG
CAAGGCGATTAAGTTGGGTAACGCCAGGGTTTTCCCAGTCACGACGTTGTAAAACGACGGCCAGTGCCAA
GCTTGCATGCCTGCAGGTCGACTCTAGAGGATCCCCGGGGACTACAAAGACGATGACGACAAGTAATGAT
AGGGTACCGAGCTCGAATTCGTAATCATGTCATAGCTGTTTCCTGTGTGAAATTGTTATCCGCTCACAAT
TCCACACAACATACGAGCCGGAAGCATAAAGTGTAAAGCCTGGGGTGCCTAATGAGTGAGCTAACTCACA
TTAATTGCGTTGCGCTCACTGCCCGCTTTCCAGTCGGGAAACCTGTCGTGCCAGCTGCATTAATGAATCG
GCCAACGCGCGGGGAGAGGCGGTTTGCGTATTGGGCGCTCCTCGCTAACGGATTCACCACTCCGCAGACC
CGCCATAAAACGCCCTGAGAAGCCCGTGACGGGCTTTTCTTGTATTATGGGTAGTTTCCTTGCATGAATC
CATAAAAGGCGCCTGTAGTGCCATTTACCCCCATTCACTGCCAGAGCCGTGAGCGCAGCGAACTGAATGT
CACGAAAAAGACAGCGACTCAGGTGCCTGATGGTCGGAGACAAAAGGAATATTCAGCGATTTGCCCGAGC
TTGCGAGGGTGCTACTTAAGCCTTTAGGGTTTTAAGGTCTGTTTTGTAGAGGAGCAAACAGCGTTTGCGA
CATCCTTTTGTAATACTGCGGAACTGACTAAAGTAGTGAGTTATACACAGGGCTGGGATCTATTCTTTTT
ATCTTTTTTTATTCTTTCTTTATTCTATAAATTATAACCACTTGAATATAAAC
Features (pLannotate 1.2.2; 13 found; start..end, strand, type, name):
    185..1135    +  CDS            Rep101: RepA protein needed for replication with the pSC101 origin; rep101
   1898..2554    -  CDS            cat: CAT_ECOLX - Experimental evidence at protein level: Swiss-Prot protein existence level 1. This enzyme is an effector of chloramphenicol resistance in bacteria. From Escherichia coli. This protein is used as a marker in many commonly used cloning vectors, such as pACYC184.
   2555..2657    -  promoter       cat promoter: promoter of the E. coli cat gene encoding chloramphenicol acetyltransferase
   2778..2919    +  mobile_element IS1 (fragment): prokaryotic transposable element IS1
   2922..3076    -  CDS            lacZα (fragment): LacZα fragment of β-galactosidase; lacZ fragment
   3079..3119    -  misc_feature   MCS (fragment): pUC18/19 multiple cloning site
   3119..3139    +  CDS            3xFLAG (fragment): three tandem FLAG® epitope tags
   3152..3170    -  misc_feature   MCS (fragment): pUC18/19 multiple cloning site
   3203..3219    -  protein_bind   lac operator: The lac repressor binds to the lac operator to inhibit transcription in E. coli. This inhibition can be relieved by adding lactose or isopropyl-β-D-thiogalactopyranoside (IPTG). lac repressor encoded by lacI
   3227..3257    -  promoter       lac promoter: promoter for the E. coli lac operon
   3272..3293    -  protein_bind   CAP binding site: CAP binding activates transcription in the presence of cAMP. E. coli catabolite activator protein
   3306..3398    -  CDS            lacI (fragment): lac repressor; lacI; The lac repressor binds to the lac operator to inhibit transcription in E. coli. This inhibition can be relieved by adding lactose or isopropyl-β-D-thiogalactopyranoside (IPTG).
   3748..137     +  rep_origin     pSC101 ori (across the origin): low-copy replication origin that requires the Rep101 protein
