[The description below was written by a language model from this plasmid's Addgene catalogue record and pLannotate feature annotations shown in this document.]
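Description:
pHBJT006 is an empty, low-copy bacterial cloning and expression backbone designed for adding a C-terminal FLAG epitope tag to a gene of interest. It belongs to a plasmid series built for rapid sub-cloning and use in various Enterobacteriaceae. The parental backbone is not named in the record. Replication relies on the pSC101 origin together with the plasmid-encoded RepA (Rep101) protein that this origin requires, which keeps copy number low. Selection is by chloramphenicol resistance, provided by a cat gene (chloramphenicol acetyltransferase) driven by its native cat promoter. The catalogue lists a backbone size of 3,798 bp, while the sequenced record is 3,833 nt; the difference matches the 35 bp FLAG segment.

The cloning region is a pUC18-type multiple cloning site embedded in a lacZα fragment, downstream of a CAP binding site, lac promoter and lac operator. The MCS is split into two annotated pieces by the FLAG sequence, which was inserted at the SmaI site. The annotation tool labels this as a fragment of 3xFLAG, but its short length and the depositor's description point to a single FLAG epitope. A SmaI site sits immediately upstream of the tag, so an open reading frame can be blunt-cloned in frame to gain the C-terminal epitope. The FLAG coding sequence lies on the opposite strand from the lac promoter. A tagged insert is therefore not transcribed from that promoter, and the record does not state any other promoter for it. Short remnants of lacI and of an IS1 element are also annotated, and there is no insert. Typical use is the construction of FLAG-tagged genes at low gene dosage for immunodetection or purification in enteric bacteria.
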