Addgene plasmid #225157: pHBJT006
Purpose: (Empty Backbone) Low copy cloning vector for integration of C-terminal FLAG epitope tag (ChlR). SmaI restriction site immediately upstream of the FLAG epitope. FLAG epitope in opposite orientation of lac promoter.
Depositing lab: Jenny-Lee Thomassin. Depositing organization: University of Saskatchewan. Publication: Generation of a plasmid series for rapid sub-cloning and use in various Enterobacteriaceae. Braun HG, Kanwal N, Rivera Lopez LF, Thomassin JL. J Biosci Bioeng. 2024 Sep 6:S1389-1723(24)00253-6. doi: 10.1016/j.jbiosc.2024.08.006. PubMed 39244484.
Backbone
  Vector backbone: Unknown
  Backbone size (bp): 3798
  Vector type: Bacterial Expression, Synthetic Biology
  Tag / fusion protein: FLAG epitope tag (35 bp) (C terminal on insert)
Growth in bacteria
  Bacterial resistance: Chloramphenicol, 25 μg/mL
  Growth temperature: 37°C
  Growth strain: DH5alpha
  Copy number: Low Copy
Gene/Insert
  Gene/Insert name: None
  Tag / fusion protein: FLAG epitope tag (35 bp) (C terminal on insert)
Terms and licenses: Academic/Nonprofit Terms; Industry Terms: Not Available to Industry
Depositor comments: Low copy plasmid (pSC101 ori and repA), pUC18 MCS with FLAG epitope integrated at SmaI site, confers chloramphenicol resistance
How to cite: pHBJT006 was a gift from Jenny-Lee Thomassin (Addgene plasmid # 225157 ; http://n2t.net/addgene:225157 ; RRID:Addgene_225157)
